>Addgene plasmid #248650 | pSTTa-GPA1-Q222L | addgene full sequence | sequence record 497009 | Addgene NGS Result
TTATCGACTGCACGGTGCACCAATGCTTCTGGCGTCAGGCAGCCATCGGAAGCTGTGGTATGGCTGTGCA
GGTCGTAAATCACTGCATAATTCGTGTCGCTCAAGGCGCACTCCCGTTCTGGATAATGTTTTTTGCGCCG
ACATCATAACGGTTCTGGCAAATATTCTGAAATGAGCTGTTGACAATTAATCATCGGCTCGTATAATGTG
TGGAATTGTGAGCGGATAACAATTTCACACAGGAAACAGTATTCATGAGCGCTAGCAGCGCGTGGAGCCA
CCCGCAGTTCGAAAAGAGCGGTGGCTCAGGTACCAGTGGCGGTTCAGCCTGGAGCCATCCGCAATTCGAG
AAGGTCGGCAGCCTGGTTCCGCGTGGTTCTGCTGGTGAAAACCTGTACTTCCAGGGTGGTTCAGGATCCA
TGGGCTTACTCTGCAGTAGAAGTCGACATCATACTGAAGATACTGATGAGAATACACAGGCTGCTGAAAT
CGAAAGACGGATAGAGCAAGAAGCAAAGGCTGAAAAGCATATTCGGAAGCTTTTGCTACTTGGTGCTGGG
GAATCTGGAAAATCTACAATTTTTAAGCAGATAAAACTTCTATTCCAAACGGGATTTGATGAAGGAGAAC
TAAAGAGCTATGTTCCAGTCATTCATGCCAATGTCTATCAGACTATAAAATTATTGCATGATGGAACAAA
GGAGTTTGCTCAAAATGAAACAGATTCTGCTAAATATATGTTATCTTCTGAAAGTATTGCAATTGGGGAG
AAACTATCTGAGATTGGTGGTAGGTTAGACTATCCACGTCTTACCAAGGACATCGCTGAGGGAATAGAAA
CACTATGGAAGGATCCTGCAATCCAGGAAACTTGTGCTCGTGGTAATGAGCTTCAGGTTCCTGATTGTAC
GAAATATCTGATGGAGAACTTGAAGAGACTATCAGATATAAATTATATTCCAACTAAGGAGGATGTACTT
TATGCAAGAGTTCGCACAACTGGTGTCGTGGAAATACAGTTCAGCCCTGTGGGAGAGAATAAAAAAAGTG
GTGAAGTGTACCGATTGTTTGACGTGGGTGGACTGAGAAATGAGAGGAGGAAATGGATTCATCTGTTTGA
AGGTGTAACAGCTGTGATATTTTGTGCTGCCATCAGCGAGTACGACCAAACGCTCTTTGAGGACGAGCAG
AAAAACAGGATGATGGAGACCAAGGAATTATTCGACTGGGTCCTGAAACAACCCTGTTTTGAGAAAACAT
CCTTCATGCTGTTCTTGAACAAGTTCGACATATTTGAGAAGAAAGTTCTTGACGTTCCGTTGAACGTTTG
CGAGTGGTTCAGAGATTACCAACCAGTTTCAAGTGGGAAACAAGAGATTGAGCATGCATACGAGTTTGTG
AAGAAGAAGTTTGAGGAGTTATATTACCAGAACACGGCGCCGGATAGAGTGGACAGGGTATTCAAAATCT
ACAGGACGACGGCTTTGGACCAGAAGCTTGTAAAGAAAACGTTCAAGCTCGTAGATGAGACACTAAGAAG
GAGAAATTTACTGGAGGCTGGCCTTTTATGATCCGGAGCGAGCACCGGTGCAGATTATAAGGATGATGAT
GATAAGTAACTGAGTAAGCGATCGCAGAATTCATCGTGACTGACTGACGATCTGCCTCGCGCGTTTCGGT
GATGACGGTGAAAACCTCTGACACATGCAGCTCCCGGAGACGGTCACAGCTTGTCTGTAAGCGGATGCCG
GGAGCAGACAAGCCCGTCAGGGCGCGTCAGCGGGTGTTGGCGGGTGTCGGGGCGCAGCCATGACCCAGTC
ACGTAGCGATAGCGGAGTGTATAATTCTTGAAGACGAAAGGGCCTCGTGATACGCCTATTTTTATAGGTT
AATGTCATGATAATAATGGTTTCTTAGCAGGTGGCACTTTTCGGGGAAATGTGCGCGGAACCCCTATTTG
TTTATTTTTCTAAATACATTCAAATATGTATCCGCTCATGAGACAATAACCCTGATAAATGCTTCAATAA
TATTGAAAAAGGAAGAGTATGAGTATTCAACATTTCCGTGTCGCCCTTATTCCCTTTTTTGCGGCATTTT
GCCTTCCTGTTTTTGCTCACCCAGAAACGCTGGTGAAAGTAAAAGATGCTGAAGATCAGTTGGGTGCACG
AGTGGGTTACATCGAACTGGATCTCAACAGCGGTAAGATCCTTGAGAGTTTTCGCCCCGAAGAACGTTTT
CCAATGATGAGCACTTTTAAAGTTCTGCTATGTGGCGCGGTATTATCCCGTGTTGACGCCGGGCAAGAGC
AACTCGGTCGCCGCATACACTATTCTCAGAATGACTTGGTTGAGTACTCACCAGTCACAGAAAAGCATCT
TACGGATGGCATGACAGTAAGAGAATTATGCAGTGCTGCCATAACCATGAGTGATAACACTGCGGCCAAC
TTACTTCTGACAACGATCGGAGGACCGAAGGAGCTAACCGCTTTTTTGCACAACATGGGGGATCATGTAA
CTCGCCTTGATCGTTGGGAACCGGAGCTGAATGAAGCCATACCAAACGACGAGCGTGACACCACGATGCC
TGCAGCAATGGCAACAACGTTGCGCAAACTATTAACTGGCGAACTACTTACTCTAGCTTCCCGGCAACAA
TTAATAGACTGGATGGAGGCGGATAAAGTTGCAGGACCACTTCTGCGCTCGGCCCTTCCGGCTGGCTGGT
TTATTGCTGATAAATCTGGAGCCGGTGAGCGTGGGTCTCGCGGTATCATTGCAGCACTGGGGCCAGATGG
TAAGCCCTCCCGTATCGTAGTTATCTACACGACGGGGAGTCAGGCAACTATGGATGAACGAAATAGACAG
ATCGCTGAGATAGGTGCCTCACTGATTAAGCATTGGTAACTGTCAGACCAAGTTTACTCATATATACTTT
AGATTGATTTAAAACTTCATTTTTAATTTAAAAGGATCTAGGTGAAGATCCTTTTTGATAATCTCATGAC
CAAAATCCCTTAACGTGAGTTTTCGTTCCACTGAGCGTCAGACCCCGTAGAAAAGATCAAAGGATCTTCT
TGAGATCCTTTTTTTCTGCGCGTAATCTGCTGCTTGCAAACAAAAAAACCACCGCTACCAGCGGTGGTTT
GTTTGCCGGATCAAGAGCTACCAACTCTTTTTCCGAAGGTAACTGGCTTCAGCAGAGCGCAGATACCAAA
TACTGTCCTTCTAGTGTAGCCGTAGTTAGGCCACCACTTCAAGAACTCTGTAGCACCGCCTACATACCTC
GCTCTGCTAATCCTGTTACCAGTGGCTGCTGCCAGTGGCGATAAGTCGTGTCTTACCGGGTTGGACTCAA
GACGATAGTTACCGGATAAGGCGCAGCGGTCGGGCTGAACGGGGGGTTCGTGCACACAGCCCAGCTTGGA
GCGAACGACCTACACCGAACTGAGATACCTACAGCGTGAGCTATGAGAAAGCGCCACGCTTCCCGAAGGG
AGAAAGGCGGACAGGTATCCGGTAAGCGGCAGGGTCGGAACAGGAGAGCGCACGAGGGAGCTTCCAGGGG
GAAACGCCTGGTATCTTTATAGTCCTGTCGGGTTTCGCCACCTCTGACTTGAGCGTCGATTTTTGTGATG
CTCGTCAGGGGGGCGGAGCCTATGGAAAAACGCCAGCAACGCGGCCTTTTTACGGTTCCTGGCCTTTTGC
TGGCCTTTTGCTCACATGTTCTTTCCTGCGTTATCCCCTGATTCTGTGGATAACCGTATTACCGCCTTTG
AGTGAGCTGATACCGCTCGCCGCAGCCGAACGACCGAGCGCAGCGAGTCAGTGAGCGAGGAAGCGGAAGA
GCGCCTGATGCGGTATTTTCTCCTTACGCATCTGTGCGGTATTTCACACCGCATAAATTCCGACACCATC
GAATGGCGCAAAACCTTTCGCGGTATGGCATGATAGCGCCCGGAAGAGAGTCAATTCAGGGTGGTGAATG
TGAAACCAGTAACGTTATACGATGTCGCAGAGTATGCCGGTGTCTCTTATCAGACCGTTTCCCGCGTGGT
GAACCAGGCCAGCCACGTTTCTGCGAAAACGCGGGAAAAAGTGGAAGCGGCGATGGCGGAGCTGAATTAC
ATTCCCAACCGCGTGGCACAACAACTGGCGGGCAAACAGTCGTTGCTGATTGGCGTTGCCACCTCCAGTC
TGGCCCTGCACGCGCCGTCGCAAATTGTCGCGGCGATTAAATCTCGCGCCGATCAACTGGGTGCCAGCGT
GGTGGTGTCGATGGTAGAACGAAGCGGCGTCGAAGCCTGTAAAGCGGCGGTGCACAATCTTCTCGCGCAA
CGCGTCAGTGGGCTGATCATTAACTATCCGCTGGATGACCAGGATGCCATTGCTGTGGAAGCTGCCTGCA
CTAATGTTCCGGCGTTATTTCTTGATGTCTCTGACCAGACACCCATCAACAGTATTATTTTCTCCCATGA
AGACGGTACGCGACTGGGCGTGGAGCATCTGGTCGCATTGGGTCACCAGCAAATCGCGCTGTTAGCGGGC
CCATTAAGTTCTGTCTCGGCGCGTCTGCGTCTGGCTGGCTGGCATAAATATCTCACTCGCAATCAAATTC
AGCCGATAGCGGAACGGGAAGGCGACTGGAGTGCCATGTCCGGTTTTCAACAAACCATGCAAATGCTGAA
TGAGGGCATCGTTCCCACTGCGATGCTGGTTGCCAACGATCAGATGGCGCTGGGCGCAATGCGCGCCATT
ACCGAGTCCGGGCTGCGCGTTGGTGCGGATATCTCGGTAGTGGGATACGACGATACCGAAGACAGCTCAT
GTTATATCCCGCCGTTAACCACCATCAAACAGGATTTTCGCCTGCTGGGGCAAACCAGCGTGGACCGCTT
GCTGCAACTCTCTCAGGGCCAGGCGGTGAAGGGCAATCAGCTGTTGCCCGTCTCACTGGTGAAAAGAAAA
ACCACCCTGGCGCCCAATACGCAAACCGCCTCTCCCCGCGCGTTGGCCGATTCATTAATGCAGCTGGCAC
GACAGGTTTCCCGACTGGAAAGCGGGCAGTGAGCGCAACGCAATTAATGTAAGTTAGCTCACTCATTAGG
CACCCCAGGCTTTACACTTTATGCTTCCGGCTCGTATGTTGTGTGGAATTGTGAGCGGATAACAATTTCA
CACAGGAAACAGCTATGACCATGATTACGGATTCACTGGCCGTCGTTTTACAACGTCGTGACTGGGAAAA
CCCTGGCGTTACCCAACTTAATCGCCTTGCAGCACATCCCCCTTTCGCCAGCTGGCGTAATAGCGAAGAG
GCCCGCACCGATCGCCCTTCCCAACAGTTGCGCAGCCTGAATGGCGAATGGCGCTTTGCCTGGTTTCCGG
CACCAGAAGCGGTGCCGGAAAGCTGGCTGGAGTGCGATCTTCCTGAGGCCGATACTGTCGTCGTCCCCTC
AAACTGGCAGATGCACGGTTACGATGCGCCCATCTACACCAACGTGACCTATCCCATTACGGTCAATCCG
CCGTTTGTTCCCACGGAGAATCCGACGGGTTGTTACTCGCTCACATTTAATGTTGATGAAAGCTGGCTAC
AGGAAGGCCAGACGCGAATTATTTTTGATGGCGTTGGAATTAGC
Features (pLannotate 1.2.2; 19 found; start..end, strand, type, name):
    180..208     +  promoter       tac promoter: strong E. coli promoter; hybrid between the trp and lac UV5 promoters
    216..232     +  protein_bind   lac operator: The lac repressor binds to the lac operator to inhibit transcription in E. coli. This inhibition can be relieved by adding lactose or isopropyl-β-D-thiogalactopyranoside (IPTG). lac repressor encoded by lacI
    273..296     +  CDS            Strep-Tag II: peptide that binds Strep-Tactin®, an engineered form of streptavidin
    387..405     +  CDS            TEV site (fragment): tobacco etch virus (TEV) protease recognition and cleavage site
    420..1568    +  CDS            GPA1: GPA1_ARATH - Experimental evidence at protein level: Swiss-Prot protein existence level 1. Exhibits a fast rate of basal nucleotide exchange. Guanine nucleotide-binding proteins (G proteins) are involved as modulators or transducers in various transmembrane signaling systems. Together with GCR1, may regulate the cell cycle via a signaling cascade that uses phosphatidylinositol-specific phospholipase C (PI-PLC) as an effector and inositol 1,4,5-trisphosphate (IP(3)) as a second messenger. Promotes abscisic acid (ABA) responses in guard cells. Involved in the blue light (BL) signaling. Together
   1593..1616    +  CDS            2xFLAG (fragment): two tandem FLAG® epitope tags
   1662..1701    +  CDS            rop (fragment): Rop protein, which maintains plasmids at low copy number; rop
   1803..1843    +  misc_feature   bom (fragment): basis of mobility region from pBR322
   1944..2048    +  promoter       AmpR promoter: bla
   2049..2909    +  CDS            AmpR: β-lactamase; bla; confers resistance to ampicillin, carbenicillin, and related antibiotics
   3080..3668    +  rep_origin     ori: high-copy-number ColE1/pMB1/pBR322/pUC origin of replication
   3854..3905    -  misc_feature   bom (fragment): basis of mobility region from pBR322
   3912..3989    +  promoter       lacI promoter: lacI
   3990..5072    +  CDS            lacI: lac repressor; lacI; The lac repressor binds to the lac operator to inhibit transcription in E. coli. This inhibition can be relieved by adding lactose or isopropyl-β-D-thiogalactopyranoside (IPTG).
   5085..5106    +  protein_bind   CAP binding site: CAP binding activates transcription in the presence of cAMP. E. coli catabolite activator protein
   5121..5151    +  promoter       lac promoter: promoter for the E. coli lac operon
   5159..5175    +  protein_bind   lac operator: The lac repressor binds to the lac operator to inhibit transcription in E. coli. This inhibition can be relieved by adding lactose or isopropyl-β-D-thiogalactopyranoside (IPTG). lac repressor encoded by lacI
   5195..5368    +  CDS            lacZα: LacZα fragment of β-galactosidase; lacZ fragment
   5632..104     -  CDS            yciV (fragment) (across the origin): RNAAM_ECOLI - Also known as trpH From Escherichia coli (strain K12).
