[The description below was written by a language model from this plasmid's Addgene catalogue record and pLannotate feature annotations shown in this document.]
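Description:
pSTTa-GPA1-Q222L is a bacterial expression plasmid for producing a Strep-tagged form of the Arabidopsis thaliana heterotrimeric G protein alpha subunit GPA1 (AT2G26300) in E. coli. Its backbone, pSTTa, is derived from the pGEX series. It replicates from a high-copy ColE1/pMB1-type origin and is selected with ampicillin through the bla β-lactamase gene. Like its pGEX parent, it carries its own lacI gene with its native promoter, along with leftover lac promoter/operator and lacZα sequences and small bom and rop fragments.

Expression is driven by the hybrid tac promoter followed by a lac operator, so the plasmid-encoded lac repressor keeps transcription off until it is induced with IPTG. The open reading frame begins with an N-terminal tag described in the record as two StrepII tags, a thrombin site and a TEV protease site. The automated annotation picks up only one Strep-Tag II and a partial TEV site. The tag allows affinity capture on Strep-Tactin resin and can then be removed with protease. The roughly 1.15 kb GPA1 coding sequence was cloned between NcoI and BspEI/Kpn2I sites, both of which are retained. A short 2xFLAG-like fragment is annotated just downstream of GPA1, but the catalogue entry lists no C-terminal tag, so it may be untranslated backbone sequence.

The insert carries the Q222L substitution, described by the depositor as a "constitutively active" mutant. The construct is intended for purifying recombinant protein, and the associated work compares how expression and purification methods affect the biochemical activity and G protein cycle kinetics of plant and mammalian Gα subunits.
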