Addgene plasmid #248650: pSTTa-GPA1-Q222L
Purpose: Vector for protein expression of 2x StrepII-tagged Arabidopsis heterotrimeric G protein GPA1-Q222L ("constitutively active" mutant) in E. coli.
Depositing lab: Sarah Assmann. Depositing organization: Pennsylvania State University. Publication: Influence of expression and purification protocols on Galpha biochemical activity: kinetics of plant and mammalian G protein cycles. Gookin TE, Chakravorty D, Assmann SM. Front Mol Biosci. 2025 Apr 7;12:1513660. doi: 10.3389/fmolb.2025.1513660. eCollection 2025. PubMed 40260404.
Backbone
  Vector backbone: pSTTa (from pGEX)
  Backbone manufacturer: GE Healthcare
  Backbone size w/o insert (bp): 4523
  Vector type: Bacterial Expression
Growth in bacteria
  Bacterial resistance: Ampicillin, 100 μg/mL
  Growth temperature: 37°C
  Growth strain: DH5alpha
  Copy number: High Copy
Gene/Insert
  Gene/Insert name: GPA1 (alt names: AtGPA1; AT2G26300)
  Species: A. thaliana (mustard weed)
  Insert size (bp): 1152
  Mutation: Q222L
  Entrez Gene: GP ALPHA 1 (a.k.a. AT2G26300, ARABIDOPSIS THALIANA G PROTEIN ALPHA SUBUNIT 1, ATGPA1, G PROTEIN ALPHA SUBUNIT, G PROTEIN ALPHA SUBUNIT 1, G protein alpha subunit 1, GPA1, T1D16.6, T1D16_6)
  Promoter: tac
  Tag / fusion protein: 2x StrepII, Thrombin site, TEV site (N terminal on insert)
  Cloning method: Restriction Enzyme; 5′ cloning site NcoI (not destroyed); 3′ cloning site BspEI/Kpn2I (not destroyed)
  Sequencing primers: 5′ GEXtac (CAAATATTCTGAAATGAGCTGTTGACAA); 3′ pGEX 3'
Terms and licenses: Academic/Nonprofit Terms; Industry Terms: Not Available to Industry
Depositor comments: Additional details regarding the physiological roles of this mutant GPA1 protein can be found at PMID: 31690635.
How to cite: pSTTa-GPA1-Q222L was a gift from Sarah Assmann (Addgene plasmid # 248650 ; http://n2t.net/addgene:248650 ; RRID:Addgene_248650)
