>Addgene plasmid #248650 | pSTTa-GPA1-Q222L | depositor partial sequence | sequence record 490309 | GPA1-Q222L mutant gene
ATGGGCTTACTCTGCAGTAGAAGTCGACATCATACTGAAGATACTGATGAGAATACACAGGCTGCTGAAA
TCGAAAGACGGATAGAGCAAGAAGCAAAGGCTGAAAAGCATATTCGGAAGCTTTTGCTACTTGGTGCTGG
GGAATCTGGAAAATCTACAATTTTTAAGCAGATAAAACTTCTATTCCAAACGGGATTTGATGAAGGAGAA
CTAAAGAGCTATGTTCCAGTCATTCATGCCAATGTCTATCAGACTATAAAATTATTGCATGATGGAACAA
AGGAGTTTGCTCAAAATGAAACAGATTCTGCTAAATATATGTTATCTTCTGAAAGTATTGCAATTGGGGA
GAAACTATCTGAGATTGGTGGTAGGTTAGACTATCCACGTCTTACCAAGGACATCGCTGAGGGAATAGAA
ACACTATGGAAGGATCCTGCAATCCAGGAAACTTGTGCTCGTGGTAATGAGCTTCAGGTTCCTGATTGTA
CGAAATATCTGATGGAGAACTTGAAGAGACTATCAGATATAAATTATATTCCAACTAAGGAGGATGTACT
TTATGCAAGAGTTCGCACAACTGGTGTCGTGGAAATACAGTTCAGCCCTGTGGGAGAGAATAAAAAAAGT
GGTGAAGTGTACCGATTGTTTGACGTGGGTGGACTGAGAAATGAGAGGAGGAAATGGATTCATCTGTTTG
AAGGTGTAACAGCTGTGATATTTTGTGCTGCCATCAGCGAGTACGACCAAACGCTCTTTGAGGACGAGCA
GAAAAACAGGATGATGGAGACCAAGGAATTATTCGACTGGGTCCTGAAACAACCCTGTTTTGAGAAAACA
TCCTTCATGCTGTTCTTGAACAAGTTCGACATATTTGAGAAGAAAGTTCTTGACGTTCCGTTGAACGTTT
GCGAGTGGTTCAGAGATTACCAACCAGTTTCAAGTGGGAAACAAGAGATTGAGCATGCATACGAGTTTGT
GAAGAAGAAGTTTGAGGAGTTATATTACCAGAACACGGCGCCGGATAGAGTGGACAGGGTATTCAAAATC
TACAGGACGACGGCTTTGGACCAGAAGCTTGTAAAGAAAACGTTCAAGCTCGTAGATGAGACACTAAGAA
GGAGAAATTTACTGGAGGCTGGCCTTTTATGA
